Addgene plasmid #45790: MG-miR125b-sponge-bulge
Depositing lab: David Baltimore. Depositing organization: California Institute of Technology. Publication: Oncomir miR-125b regulates hematopoiesis by targeting the gene Lin28A. Chaudhuri AA, So AY, Mehta A, Minisandram A, Sinha N, Jonsson VD, Rao DS, O'Connell RM, Baltimore D. Proc Natl Acad Sci U S A. 2012 Mar 13;109(11):4233-8. doi: 10.1073/pnas.1200677109. Epub 2012 Feb 24. PubMed 22366319.
Backbone
  Vector backbone: MSCV EGFP (MG vector)
  Vector type: Mammalian Expression, Retroviral
Growth in bacteria
  Bacterial resistance: Ampicillin, 100 μg/mL
  Growth temperature: 37°C
  Growth strain: DH5alpha
  Copy number: High Copy
Gene/Insert
  Gene/Insert name: miR125b sponge
  Promoter: MSCV
  Cloning method: Restriction Enzyme; 5′ cloning site NOT1 (not destroyed); 3′ cloning site Xho1 (not destroyed)
  Sequencing primers: 5′ caccctaagcctccgcctcctct
Terms and licenses: Academic/Nonprofit Terms; Industry Terms: Not Available to Industry
How to cite: MG-miR125b-sponge-bulge was a gift from David Baltimore (Addgene plasmid # 45790 ; http://n2t.net/addgene:45790 ; RRID:Addgene_45790)
