[The description below was written by a language model from this plasmid's Addgene catalogue record.]
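Description:
MG-miR125b-sponge-bulge is a retroviral mammalian expression plasmid built on the MSCV EGFP ("MG") backbone, a murine stem cell virus-based vector. It is propagated in E. coli as a high-copy plasmid under ampicillin selection. No feature table is provided, so the exact arrangement of the LTRs, packaging signal, EGFP cassette and bacterial origin cannot be confirmed from the record. In vectors of this type, the viral long terminal repeats flank the payload and allow it to be packaged into retroviral particles and stably integrated into dividing target cells. The backbone name indicates that EGFP is included, which would serve to mark transduced cells.

The insert is a miR-125b sponge, cloned between NotI and XhoI sites that both remain intact, and expressed from the MSCV promoter (the LTR-derived promoter). A microRNA sponge is a decoy transcript carrying repeated binding sites for a given microRNA. It soaks up the endogenous miRNA and so relieves repression of that miRNA's natural targets, producing a loss-of-function effect. The "bulge" in the name suggests the binding sites are imperfectly complementary, with a central mismatch. This common design prevents Argonaute-mediated cleavage of the sponge transcript and so prolongs sequestration. The record does not state the number of sites or where the sponge lies relative to EGFP.

The associated publication concerns regulation of hematopoiesis by miR-125b through the gene Lin28A, which is consistent with using this construct to inhibit miR-125b in hematopoietic cells by retroviral transduction.
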