>Addgene plasmid #45790 | MG-miR125b-sponge-bulge | depositor partial sequence | sequence record 64168 | caccctaagcctccgcctcctct
NNNNNNCNNNTCTCCCTTGANCTCCTCGTTCGACCCCGCCTCGATCCTCCCTTTATCCAGCCCTCACTCC
TTCTCTAGGCGCCGGAATTAGATCCCCGGGTACCGGTCGCCACCATGGTGAGCAAGGGCGAGGAGCTGTT
CACCGGGGTGGTGCCCATCCTGGTCGAGCTGGACGGCGACGTAAACGGCCACAAGTTCAGCGTGTCCGGC
GAGGGCGAGGGCGATGCCACCTACGGCAAGCTGACCCTGAAGTTCATCTGCACCACCGGCAAGCTGCCCG
TGCCCTGGCCCACCCTCGTGACCACCCTGACCTACGGCGTGCAGTGCTTCAGCCGCTACCCCGACCACAT
GAAGCAGCACGACTTCTTCAAGTCCGCCATGCCCGAAGGCTACGTCCAGGAGCGCACCATCTTCTTCAAG
GACGACGGCAACTACAAGACCCGCGCCGAGGTGAAGTTCGAGGGCGACACCCTGGTGAACCGCATCGAGC
TGAAGGGCATCGACTTCAAGGAGGACGGCAACATCCTGGGGCACAAGCTGGAGTACAACTACAACAGCCA
CAACGTCTATATCATGGCCGACAAGCAGAAGAACGGCATCAAGGTGAACTTCAAGATCCGCCACAACATC
GAGGACGGCAGCGTGCAGCTCGCCGACCACTACCAGCAGAACACCCCCATCGGCGACGGCCCCGTGCTGC
TGCCCGACAACCACTACCTGAGCACCCAGTCCGCCCTGAGCAAAGACCCCAACGAGAAGCGCGATCACAT
GGTCCTGCTGGAGTTCGTGACCGCCGCCGGGATCACTCTCGGCATGGNCGAGCTGTACAAGTAAAGCGGG
CCGCTCACAAGTTACCACTCAGGGNCGATTCACAAGTTACCACTCAGGAANCCNGNNCACAAGTTACCAC
TCAGGGATCACTCACAAGTTACCACTCANGGACTCGAGGTTAACGAATTTCGACCTGCAGCNAGCTTATC
GATNAAAATAAAAGANTTTNNNTTAGTNTNCAGAAAAAAGGGGGGGAATGAAAGNACCCNNCCTGNAGGN
TNNNNGNTANCTTAAGNANNNCATTTTGCANGCNTGAAANNCNNANTGNNNANNNANNNNNNNATCAGNN
GANCNNANNNANNGCNNANNNGGNNNNNNNNNNNTNNNNANNNNTNCNNNCNCNGNTNAGGNNANAANNN
NAANNNN
