>Addgene plasmid #45790 | MG-miR125b-sponge-bulge | addgene partial sequence | sequence record 66162 | EGFP_C
TCTCGGCATGGACGAGCTGTACAAGTAAAGCGGCCGCTCACAAGTTACCACTCAGGGACGATTCACAAGT
TACCACTCAGGGAACCGGTTCACAAGTTACCACTCAGGGATCACTCACAAGTTACCACTCAGGGACTCGA
GGTTAACGAATTTCGACCTGCAGCCAAGCTTATCGATAAAATAAAAGATTTTATTTAGTCTCCAGAAAAA
GGGGGGAATGAAAGACCCCACCTGTAGGTTTGGCAAGCTAGCTTAAGTAACGCCATTTTGCAAGGCATGG
AAAATACATAACTGAGAATAGAGAAGTTCAGATCAAGGTTAGGAACAGAGAGACAGCAGAATATGGGCCA
AACAGGATATCTGTGGTAAGCAGTTCCTGCCCCGGCTCAGGGCCAAGAACAGATGGTCCCCAGATGCGGT
CCCGCCCTCAGCAGTTTCTAGAGAACCATCAGATGTTTCCAGGGTGCCCCAAGGACCTGAAATGACCCTG
TGCCTTATTTGAACTAACCAATCAGTTCGCTTCTCGCTTCTGTTCGCGCGCTTCTGCTCCCCGAGCTCAA
TAAAAGAGCCCACAACCCCTCACTCGGCGCGCCAGTCCTCCGATAGACTGCGTCGCCCGGGTACCCGTGT
ATCCAATAAACCCTCTTGCAGTTGCATCCGACTTGTGGTCTCGCTGTTCCTTGGGAGGGTCTCCTCTGAG
TGATTGACTACCCGTCAGCGGGGGTCTTTCATGGGTAACAGTTTCTTGAAGTTGGAGAACAACATTCTGA
GGGTAGGAGTCGAATATTAAGTAATCCTGACTCAATTAGCCACTGTTTTGAATCCACATACTCCAATACT
CCTGAAATAGTTCATTATGGACAGCGCACAAAGAGCTGGGGAGAATGTGAATTGTATCGCTCACATC
