>Addgene plasmid #45790 | MG-miR125b-sponge-bulge | depositor partial sequence | sequence record 67496 | miR125b sponge sequence
GCGGCCGCTCACAAGTTACCACTCAGGGACGATTCACAAGTTACCACTCAGGGAACCGGTTCACAAGTTA
CCACTCAGGGATCACTCACAAGTTACCACTCAGGGACTCGAG
